Addgene plasmid #222586: pMRX-IZU-LAMP1-mRuby3
Purpose: Stable expression of LAMP1-mRuby3 in mammalian cells
Depositing lab: Noboru Mizushima. Depositing organization: The University of Tokyo. Publication: Syntaxin 17 recruitment to mature autophagosomes is temporally regulated by PI4P accumulation. Shinoda S, Sakai Y, Matsui T, Uematsu M, Koyama-Honda I, Sakamaki JI, Yamamoto H, Mizushima N. Elife. 2024 Jun 4;12:RP92189. doi: 10.7554/eLife.92189. PubMed 38831696.
Backbone
  Vector backbone: pMRX-IP
  Backbone manufacturer: Dr.Shoji Yamaoka of Tokyo Medical and Dental University
  Backbone size w/o insert (bp): 6137
  Total vector size (bp): 7218
  Vector type: Mammalian Expression, Retroviral
  Selectable markers: Zeocin
Growth in bacteria
  Bacterial resistance: Ampicillin, 100 μg/mL
  Growth temperature: 37°C
  Growth strain: NEB Stable
  Growth instructions: 50-100 μg/mL
  Copy number: High Copy
Gene/Insert
  Gene/Insert name: LAMP1
  Species: H. sapiens (human)
  Insert size (bp): 1251
  Entrez Gene: LAMP1 (a.k.a. CD107a, LAMPA, LGP120)
  Tag / fusion protein: mRuby3 (C terminal on insert)
  Cloning method: Other
  Sequencing primers: 5′ GGCATCGCAGCTTGGATACACGCC; 3′ GCACACCGGCCTTATTCCAAGCGG
Terms and licenses: Academic/Nonprofit Terms; Industry Terms: Not Available to Industry
How to cite: pMRX-IZU-LAMP1-mRuby3 was a gift from Noboru Mizushima (Addgene plasmid # 222586 ; http://n2t.net/addgene:222586 ; RRID:Addgene_222586)
