[The description below was written by a language model from this plasmid's Addgene catalogue record and pLannotate feature annotations shown in this document.]
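Description:
pMRX-IZU-LAMP1-mRuby3 is a Moloney murine leukemia virus (MMLV)-based retroviral vector, built on the pMRX-IP backbone, for stable expression of human LAMP1 fused at its C terminus to the red fluorescent protein mRuby3 in mammalian cells. In bacteria it is maintained through a high-copy ColE1/pUC-type origin and selected with ampicillin via the β-lactamase gene and its native promoter.

The viral cassette begins with a CMV immediate-early enhancer joined to a partial LTR, a hybrid 5′ element that drives transcription of the viral genome in packaging cells. It is followed by the MMLV Ψ packaging signal, a truncated gag segment lacking its start codon (which extends the packaging region), and a pol fragment carrying the splice acceptor. Downstream lies the LAMP1 coding sequence, then mRuby3, an EMCV IRES and the Sh ble gene (BleoR), ending in a 3′ MMLV LTR. No separate internal promoter is annotated, so the fusion protein and the resistance gene appear to be expressed from a single LTR-derived bicistronic transcript. The IRES allows translation of BleoR, so Zeocin selection enriches for transduced cells that also express LAMP1-mRuby3. Because gag and pol are only fragments and env is absent, viral proteins must be supplied in trans to produce particles.

LAMP1 is a lysosomal membrane glycoprotein, so the fusion serves as a red fluorescent lysosome marker, consistent with the associated work on autophagosome maturation. The sequenced record (7,880 nt) is longer than the catalogue's stated total size (7,218 bp), and the record does not explain the discrepancy.
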