Features (pLannotate 1.2.2; 14 found; start..end, strand, type, name):
      1..380     +  enhancer       CMV enhancer: human cytomegalovirus immediate early enhancer
    381..676     +  LTR            3' LTR (ΔU3) (fragment): self-inactivating 3' long terminal repeat (LTR) from Moloney murine leukemia virus
    739..1096    +  misc_feature   MMLV Ψ: packaging signal of Moloney murine leukemia virus (MMLV)
   1161..1577    +  CDS            gag (truncated): truncated Moloney murine leukemia virus (MMLV) gag gene lacking the start codon
   1587..1961    +  misc_feature   pol region: Moloney murine leukemia virus (MMLV) pol region containing the splice acceptor site
   1994..3244    +  CDS            LAMP1: LAMP1_HUMAN - Experimental evidence at protein level: Swiss-Prot protein existence level 1. (Microbial infection) Acts as a receptor for Lassa virus protein. From Homo sapiens (Human).
   3275..3982    +  CDS            mRuby3: mRuby3 is a basic (constitutively fluorescent) red fluorescent protein published in 2016, derived from Entacmaea quadricolor. It has low acid sensitivity.
   4020..4595    +  misc_feature   IRES2: internal ribosome entry site (IRES) of the encephalomyocarditis virus (EMCV)
   4602..4976    +  CDS            BleoR: antibiotic-binding protein; Sh ble from Streptoalloteichus hindustanus; confers resistance to bleomycin, phleomycin, and Zeocin™
   5084..5675    +  LTR            LTR: long terminal repeat from Moloney murine leukemia virus
   5741..5793    -  CDS            lacI (fragment): lac repressor; lacI; The lac repressor binds to the lac operator to inhibit transcription in E. coli. This inhibition can be relieved by adding lactose or isopropyl-β-D-thiogalactopyranoside (IPTG).
   5976..6564    -  rep_origin     ori: high-copy-number ColE1/pMB1/pBR322/pUC origin of replication
   6728..7588    -  CDS            AmpR: β-lactamase; bla; confers resistance to ampicillin, carbenicillin, and related antibiotics
   7589..7693    -  promoter       AmpR promoter: bla
>Addgene plasmid #222586 | pMRX-IZU-LAMP1-mRuby3 | addgene full sequence | sequence record 443442 | Addgene NGS Result
GACATTGATTATTGACTAGTTATTAATAGTAATCAATTACGGGGTCATTAGTTCATAGCCCATATATGGA
GTTCCGCGTTACATAACTTACGGTAAATGGCCCGCCTGGCTGACCGCCCAACGACCCCCGCCCATTGACG
TCAATAATGACGTATGTTCCCATAGTAACGCCAATAGGGACTTTCCATTGACGTCAATGGGTGGAGTATT
TACGGTAAACTGCCCACTTGGCAGTACATCAAGTGTATCATATGCCAAGTACGCCCCCTATTGACGTCAA
TGACGGTAAATGGCCCGCCTGGCATTATGCCCAGTACATGACCTTATGGGACTTTCCTACTTGGCAGTAC
ATCTACGTATTAGTCATCGCTATTACCATGCTAGAGAACCATCAGATGTTTCCAGGGTGCCCCAAGGACC
TGAAATGACCCTGTGCCTTATTTGAACTAACCAATCAGTTCGCTTCTCGCTTCTGTTCGCGCGCTTCTGC
TCCCCGAGCTCAATAAAAGAGCCCACAACCCCTCACTCGGCGCGCCAGTCCTCCGATTGACTGAGTCGCC
CGGGTACCCGTGTATCCAATAAACCCTCTTGCAGTTGCATCCGACTTGTGGTCTCGCTGTTCCTTGGGAG
GGTCTCCTCTGAGTGATTGACTACCCGTCAGCGGGGGTCTTTCATTTGGGGGCTCGTCCGGGATCGGGAG
ACCCCTGCCCAGGGACCACCGACCCACCACCGGGAGGTAAGCTGGCCAGCAACTTATCTGTGTCTGTCCG
ATTGTCTAGTGTCTATGACTGATTTTATGCGCCTGCGTCGGTACTAGTTAGCTAACTAGCTCTGTATCTG
GCGGACCCGTGGTGGAACTGACGAGTTCGGAACACCCGGCCGCAACCCTGGGAGACGTCCCAGGGACTTC
GGGGGCCGTTTTTGTGGCCCGACCTGAGTCCAAAAATCCCGATCGTTTTGGACTCTTTGGTGCACCCCCC
TTAGAGGAGGGATATGTGGTTCTGGTAGGAGACGAGAACCTAAAACAGTTCCCGCCTCCGTCTGAATTTT
TGCTTTCGGTTTGGGACCGAAGCCGCGCCGCGCGTCTTGTCTGCTGCAGCATCGTTCTGTGTTGTCTCTG
TCTGACTGTGTTTCTGTATTTGTCTGAAAATATGGGCCCGGGCCAGACTGTTACCACTCCCTTAAGTTTG
ACCTTAGGTCACTGGAAAGATGTCGAGCGGATCGCTCACAACCAGTCGGTAGATGTCAAGAAGAGACGTT
GGGTTACCTTCTGCTCTGCAGAATGGCCAACCTTTAACGTCGGATGGCCGCGAGACGGCACCTTTAACCG
AGACCTCATCACCCAGGTTAAGATCAAGGTCTTTTCACCTGGCCCGCATGGACACCCAGACCAGGTCCCC
TACATCGTGACCTGGGAAGCCTTGGCTTTTGACCCCCCTCCCTGGGTCAAGCCCTTTGTACACCCTAAGC
CTCCGCCTCCTCTTCCTCCATCCGCCCCGTCTCTCCCCCTTGAACCTCCTCGTTCGACCCCGCCTCGATC
CTCCCTTTATCCAGCCCTCACTCCTTCTCTAGGCGCCCCCATATGGCCATATGAGATCTTATATGGGGCA
CCCCCGCCCCTTGTAAACTTCCCTGACCCTGACATGACAAGAGTTACTAACAGCCCCTCTCTCCAAGCTC
ACTTACAGGCTCTCTACTTAGTCCAGCACGAAGTCTGGAGACCTCTGGCGGCAGCCTACCAAGAACAACT
GGACCGACCGGTGGTACCTCACCCTTACCGAGTCGGCGACACAGTGTGGGTCCGCCGACACCAGACTAAG
AACCTAGAACCTCGCTGGAAAGGACCTTACACAGTCCTGCTGACCACCCCCACCGCCCTCAAAGTAGACG
GCATCGCAGCTTGGATACACGCCGCCCACGTGAAGGCTGCCGACCCCGGGGGTGGACCATCCTCTAGACT
GCCGGATCTGCCATCGATATAAAGCTTGCCACCATGGCGGCCCCCGGCAGCGCCCGGCGACCCCTGCTGC
TGCTACTGCTGTTGCTGCTGCTCGGCCTCATGCATTGTGCGTCAGCAGCAATGTTTATGGTGAAAAATGG
CAACGGGACCGCGTGCATAATGGCCAACTTCTCTGCTGCCTTCTCAGTGAACTACGACACCAAGAGTGGC
CCTAAGAACATGACCTTTGACCTGCCATCAGATGCCACAGTGGTGCTCAACCGCAGCTCCTGTGGAAAAG
AGAACACTTCTGACCCCAGTCTCGTGATTGCTTTTGGAAGAGGACATACACTCACTCTCAATTTCACGAG
AAATGCAACACGTTACAGCGTCCAGCTCATGAGTTTTGTTTATAACTTGTCAGACACACACCTTTTCCCC
AATGCGAGCTCCAAAGAAATCAAGACTGTGGAATCTATAACTGACATCAGGGCAGATATAGATAAAAAAT
ACAGATGTGTTAGTGGCACCCAGGTCCACATGAACAACGTGACCGTAACGCTCCATGATGCCACCATCCA
GGCGTACCTTTCCAACAGCAGCTTCAGCAGGGGAGAGACACGCTGTGAACAAGACAGGCCTTCCCCAACC
ACAGCGCCCCCTGCGCCACCCAGCCCCTCGCCCTCACCCGTGCCCAAGAGCCCCTCTGTGGACAAGTACA
ACGTGAGCGGCACCAACGGGACCTGCCTGCTGGCCAGCATGGGGCTGCAGCTGAACCTCACCTATGAGAG
GAAGGACAACACGACGGTGACAAGGCTTCTCAACATCAACCCCAACAAGACCTCGGCCAGCGGGAGCTGC
GGCGCCCACCTGGTGACTCTGGAGCTGCACAGCGAGGGCACCACCGTCCTGCTCTTCCAGTTCGGGATGA
ATGCAAGTTCTAGCCGGTTTTTCCTACAAGGAATCCAGTTGAATACAATTCTTCCTGACGCCAGAGACCC
TGCCTTTAAAGCTGCCAACGGCTCCCTGCGAGCGCTGCAGGCCACAGTCGGCAATTCCTACAAGTGCAAC
GCGGAGGAGCACGTCCGTGTCACGAAGGCGTTTTCAGTCAATATATTCAAAGTGTGGGTCCAGGCTTTCA
AGGTGGAAGGTGGCCAGTTTGGCTCTGTGGAGGAGTGTCTGCTGGACGAGAACAGCATGCTGATCCCCAT
CGCTGTGGGTGGTGCCCTGGCGGGGCTGGTCCTCATCGTCCTCATCGCCTACCTCGTCGGCAGGAAGAGG
AGTCACGCAGGCTACCAGACTATCGGATCCGGGAATTCGGGCTCTGGTTCAGGCGTGAGCAAGGGCGAGG
AGCTCATCAAGGAGAACATGCGGATGAAAGTCGTCATGGAAGGCTCTGTCAATGGGCACCAGTTCAAGTG
TACCGGAGAAGGGGAAGGGCGTCCCTATGAAGGCGTACAAACCATGCGCATCAAAGTGATAGAGGGCGGG
CCACTCCCTTTTGCCTTCGACATTCTGGCTACCTCCTTCATGTATGGCAGTCGGACATTCATCAAGTATC
CCGCAGACATTCCGGACTTCTTCAAACAGTCCTTTCCAGAAGGCTTTACATGGGAGAGGGTGACTAGGTA
CGAAGATGGCGGAGTGGTTACTGTGACTCAGGACACGTCATTGGAGGACGGAGAGCTGGTGTACAATGTG
AAAGTACGCGGAGTGAACTTTCCCAGCAATGGTCCTGTTATGCAGAAGAAAACCAAGGGTTGGGAACCCA
ATACGGAGATGATGTATCCAGCTGATGGTGGCCTGAGGGGATACACAGACATAGCCCTGAAAGTCGATGG
AGGTGGCCATCTGCACTGCAACTTTGTGACCACCTACAGAAGCAAGAAAACTGTGGGGAACATTAAGATG
CCTGGAGTGCATGCAGTCGATCACAGACTTGAGAGAATCGAGGAGTCTGATAACGAGACATACGTGGTAC
AACGAGAAGTTGCCGTTGCGAAGTACAGCAATCTGGGCGGGGGCATGGACGAGCTGTACAAGTAATGATT
TCTCGAGAGCGGCCGCTACGTAAATTCCGCCCCCCCCCCTAACGTTACTGGCCGAAGCCGCTTGGAATAA
GGCCGGTGTGCGTTTGTCTATATGTTATTTTCCACCATATTGCCGTCTTTTGGCAATGTGAGGGCCCGGA
AACCTGGCCCTGTCTTCTTGACGAGCATTCCTAGGGGTCTTTCCCCTCTCGCCAAAGGAATGCAAGGTCT
GTTGAATGTCGTGAAGGAAGCAGTTCCTCTGGAAGTTTCTTGAAGACAAACAACGTCTGTAGCGACCCTT
TGCAGGCAGCGGAACCCCCCACCTGGCGACAGGTGCCTCTGCGGCCAAAAGCCACGTGTATAAGATACAC
CTGCAAAGGCGGCACAACCCCAGTGCCACGTTGTGAGTTGGATAGTTGTGGAAAGAGTCAAATGGCTCTC
CTCAAGCGTATTCAACAAGGGGCTGAAGGATGCCCAGAAGGTACCCCATTGTATGGGATCTGATCTGGGG
CCTCGGTGCACATGCTTTACATGTGTTTAGTCGAGGTTAAAAAAACGTCTAGGCCCCCCGAACCACGGGG
ACGTGGTTTTCCTTTGAAAAACACGATGATAATATGGCCACAACCGTCGACATGGCCAAGTTGACCAGTG
CCGTTCCGGTGCTCACCGCGCGCGACGTCGCCGGAGCGGTCGAGTTCTGGACCGACCGGCTCGGGTTCTC
CCGGGACTTCGTGGAGGACGACTTCGCCGGTGTGGTCCGGGACGACGTGACCCTGTTCATCAGCGCGGTC
CAGGACCAGGTGGTGCCGGACAACACCCTGGCCTGGGTGTGGGTGCGCGGCCTGGACGAGCTGTACGCCG
AGTGGTCGGAGGTCGTGTCCACGAACTTCCGGGACGCCTCCGGGCCGGCCATGACCGAGATCGGCGAGCA
GCCGTGGGGGCGGGAGTTCGCCCTGCGCGACCCGGCCGGCAACTGCGTGCACTTCGTGGCCGAGGAGCAG
GACTGAGTCGACCGCCCGCCCCACGACCCGCAGCGCCCGACCGAAAGGAGCGCACGACCCCATGGCTCGA
CGATAAAATAAAAGATTTTATTTAGTCTCCAGAAAAAGGGGGGAATGAAAGACCCCACCTGTAGGTTTGG
CAAGCTAGCTTAAGTAACGCCATTTTGCAAGGCATGGAAAAATACATAACTGAGAATAGAGAAGTTCAGA
TCAAGGTCAGGAACAGATGGAACAGCTGAATATGGGCCAAACAGGATATCTGTGGTAAGCAGTTCCTGCC
CCGGCTCAGGGCCAAGAACAGATGGAACAGCTGAATATGGGCCAAACAGGATATCTGTGGTAAGCAGTTC
CTGCCCCGGCTCAGGGCCAAGAACAGATGGTCCCCAGATGCGGTCCAGCCCTCAGCAGTTTCTAGAGAAC
CATCAGATGTTTCCAGGGTGCCCCAAGGACCTGAAATGACCCTGTGCCTTATTTGAACTAACCAATCAGT
TCGCTTCTCGCTTCTGTTCGCGCGCTTCTGCTCCCCGAGCTCAATAAAAGAGCCCACAACCCCTCACTCG
GCGCGCCAGTCCTCCGATTGACTGAGTCGCCCGGGTACCCGTGTATCCAATAAACCCTCTTGCAGTTGCA
TCCGACTTGTGGTCTCGCTGTTCCTTGGGAGGGTCTCCTCTGAGTGATTGACTACCCGTCAGCGGGGGTC
TTTCACATGCAGCATGTATCAAAATTAATTTGGTTTTTTTTCTTAAGTATTTACATTAAATGGCCATAGT
TGCATTAATGAATCGGCCAACGCGCGGGGAGAGGCGGTTTGCGTATTGGGCGCTCTTCCGCTTCCTCGCT
CACTGACTCGCTGCGCTCGGTCGTTCGGCTGCGGCGAGCGGTATCAGCTCACTCAAAGGCGGTAATACGG
TTATCCACAGAATCAGGGGATAACGCAGGAAAGAACATGTGAGCAAAAGGCCAGCAAAAGGCCAGGAACC
GTAAAAAGGCCGCGTTGCTGGCGTTTTTCCATAGGCTCCGCCCCCCTGACGAGCATCACAAAAATCGACG
CTCAAGTCAGAGGTGGCGAAACCCGACAGGACTATAAAGATACCAGGCGTTTCCCCCTGGAAGCTCCCTC
GTGCGCTCTCCTGTTCCGACCCTGCCGCTTACCGGATACCTGTCCGCCTTTCTCCCTTCGGGAAGCGTGG
CGCTTTCTCATAGCTCACGCTGTAGGTATCTCAGTTCGGTGTAGGTCGTTCGCTCCAAGCTGGGCTGTGT
GCACGAACCCCCCGTTCAGCCCGACCGCTGCGCCTTATCCGGTAACTATCGTCTTGAGTCCAACCCGGTA
AGACACGACTTATCGCCACTGGCAGCAGCCACTGGTAACAGGATTAGCAGAGCGAGGTATGTAGGCGGTG
CTACAGAGTTCTTGAAGTGGTGGCCTAACTACGGCTACACTAGAAGAACAGTATTTGGTATCTGCGCTCT
GCTGAAGCCAGTTACCTTCGGAAAAAGAGTTGGTAGCTCTTGATCCGGCAAACAAACCACCGCTGGTAGC
GGTGGTTTTTTTGTTTGCAAGCAGCAGATTACGCGCAGAAAAAAAGGATCTCAAGAAGATCCTTTGATCT
TTTCTACGGGGTCTGACGCTCAGTGGAACGAAAACTCACGTTAAGGGATTTTGGTCATGAGATTATCAAA
AAGGATCTTCACCTAGATCCTTTTGCGGCCGGCCGCAAATCAATCTAAAGTATATATGAGTAAACTTGGT
CTGACAGTTACCAATGCTTAATCAGTGAGGCACCTATCTCAGCGATCTGTCTATTTCGTTCATCCATAGT
TGCCTGACTCCCCGTCGTGTAGATAACTACGATACGGGAGGGCTTACCATCTGGCCCCAGTGCTGCAATG
ATACCGCGAGACCCACGCTCACCGGCTCCAGATTTATCAGCAATAAACCAGCCAGCCGGAAGGGCCGAGC
GCAGAAGTGGTCCTGCAACTTTATCCGCCTCCATCCAGTCTATTAATTGTTGCCGGGAAGCTAGAGTAAG
TAGTTCGCCAGTTAATAGTTTGCGCAACGTTGTTGCCATTGCTACAGGCATCGTGGTGTCACGCTCGTCG
TTTGGTATGGCTTCATTCAGCTCCGGTTCCCAACGATCAAGGCGAGTTACATGATCCCCCATGTTGTGCA
AAAAAGCGGTTAGCTCCTTCGGTCCTCCGATCGTTGTCAGAAGTAAGTTGGCCGCAGTGTTATCACTCAT
GGTTATGGCAGCACTGCATAATTCTCTTACTGTCATGCCATCCGTAAGATGCTTTTCTGTGACTGGTGAG
TACTCAACCAAGTCATTCTGAGAATAGTGTATGCGGCGACCGAGTTGCTCTTGCCCGGCGTCAACACGGG
ATAATACCGCGCCACATAGCAGAACTTTAAAAGTGCTCATCATTGGAAAACGTTCTTCGGGGCGAAAACT
CTCAAGGATCTTACCGCTGTTGAGATCCAGTTCGATGTAACCCACTCGTGCACCCAACTGATCTTCAGCA
TCTTTTACTTTCACCAGCGTTTCTGGGTGAGCAAAAACAGGAAGGCAAAATGCCGCAAAAAAGGGAATAA
GGGCGACACGGAAATGTTGAATACTCATACTCTTCCTTTTTCAATATTATTGAAGCATTTATCAGGGTTA
TTGTCTCATGAGCGGATACATATTTGAATGTATTTAGAAAAATAAACAAATAGGGGTTCCGCGCACATTT
CCCCGAAAAGTGCCACCTGACGTCTAAGAAACCATTATTATCATGACATTAACCTATAAAAATAGGCGTA
TCACGAGGCCCTTTCGTCTTCACTATAGGAGCTTGGCCCATTGCATACGTTGTATCCATATCATAATATG
TACATTTATATTGGCTCATGTCCAACATTACCGCCATGTT
